Addgene plasmid #222986: pBEL3012
Purpose: To express a putative signal peptide from Encephalitozoon intestinalis protein Eint_061510 fused to GFP in mammalian cells
Depositing lab: Gira Bhabha & Damian Ekiert. Depositing organization: NYU Grossman School of Medicine. Publication: scRNA-seq reveals transcriptional dynamics of Encephalitozoon intestinalis parasites in human macrophages. Jaroenlak P, McCarty KL, Xia B, Lam C, Zwack EE, Yanai I, Bhabha G, Ekiert DC. bioRxiv 2024.05.30.596468 10.1101/2024.05.30.596468.
Backbone
  Vector backbone: pcDNA3.4
  Vector type: Mammalian Expression
Growth in bacteria
  Bacterial resistance: Ampicillin, 100 μg/mL
  Growth temperature: 37°C
  Growth strain: DH5alpha
  Copy number: High Copy
Gene/Insert
  Gene/Insert name: sfGFP
  Species: Putative signal peptide from Encephalitozoon intestinalis and GFP from Aequorea victoria
  Cloning method: Gibson Cloning
Terms and licenses: Academic/Nonprofit Terms; Industry Terms: Not Available to Industry
Depositor comments: Please visit https://doi.org/10.1101/2024.05.30.596468 for bioRxiv preprint.
How to cite: pBEL3012 was a gift from Gira Bhabha & Damian Ekiert (Addgene plasmid # 222986 ; http://n2t.net/addgene:222986 ; RRID:Addgene_222986)
