[The description below was written by a language model from this plasmid's Addgene catalogue record and pLannotate feature annotations shown in this document.]
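Description:
pBEL3012 is a mammalian expression plasmid built on the pcDNA3.4 backbone (about 6.9 kb) that expresses a putative signal peptide from the Encephalitozoon intestinalis protein Eint_061510 fused to superfolder GFP. It is maintained in E. coli through a high-copy ColE1/pUC-type origin and selected with ampicillin via the β-lactamase gene. An f1 phage origin and small remnants of lac regulatory sequence and the pBR322 bom region are also present as backbone carry-over.

Expression in mammalian cells is driven by the human cytomegalovirus immediate-early enhancer and promoter. The annotated sfGFP coding sequence begins some distance downstream of the promoter. The microsporidian signal-peptide segment is not annotated as a separate feature, and although it would be expected at the N-terminus of GFP in that interval, the feature table does not confirm its position or length. Downstream of sfGFP lies a WPRE, which enhances transcript stability and expression, followed by the HSV thymidine kinase polyadenylation signal. A short bGH poly(A) fragment also appears nearby in reverse orientation. A separate cassette, made up of the SV40 enhancer/early promoter, the neomycin phosphotransferase gene and the SV40 poly(A) signal, permits G418 selection of stably transfected cells. A fragment of the ble gene sits between neo and this poly(A) signal.

According to the record, the construct is meant to test this parasite-derived sequence as a GFP fusion in mammalian cells. Fluorescence would presumably show whether the sequence routes the reporter into the host secretory pathway. The plasmid was deposited alongside a single-cell RNA-seq study of E. intestinalis infection in human macrophages.
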