Features (pLannotate 1.2.2; 19 found; start..end, strand, type, name):
     47..426     +  enhancer       CMV enhancer: human cytomegalovirus immediate early enhancer
    427..630     +  promoter       CMV promoter: human cytomegalovirus (CMV) immediate early promoter
    895..1608    +  CDS            Superfolder GFP: Superfolder GFP is a basic (constitutively fluorescent) green fluorescent protein published in 2005, derived from Aequorea victoria. It is reported to be a very rapidly-maturing weak dimer.
   1700..2288    +  misc_feature   WPRE: woodchuck hepatitis virus posttranscriptional regulatory element
   2353..2401    +  polyA_signal   HSV TK poly(A) signal: herpes simplex virus thymidine kinase polyadenylation signal (Cole and Stacy, 1985)
   2492..2508    -  polyA_signal   bGH poly(A) signal (fragment): bovine growth hormone polyadenylation signal
   2603..3031    +  rep_origin     f1 ori (sequence partly withheld): f1 bacteriophage origin of replication; arrow indicates direction of (+) strand synthesis
   3045..3374    +  promoter       SV40 promoter: SV40 enhancer and early promoter
   3441..4232    +  CDS            neo: KKA2_KLEPN - Also known as kan, nptII. Experimental evidence at protein level: Swiss-Prot protein existence level 1. Resistance to kanamycin, neomycin, paromomycin, ribostamycin, butirosin and gentamicin B. From Klebsiella pneumoniae.
   4258..4416    +  CDS            ble (fragment): BLE_KLEPN - Experimental evidence at protein level: Swiss-Prot protein existence level 1. Binding protein with a strong affinity to the bleomycin family of antibiotics. Binds to CL990; an antimitotic-antibiotic compound. From Klebsiella pneumoniae.
   4411..4532    +  polyA_signal   SV40 poly(A) signal: SV40 polyadenylation signal
   4605..4621    -  protein_bind   lac operator: The lac repressor binds to the lac operator to inhibit transcription in E. coli. This inhibition can be relieved by adding lactose or isopropyl-β-D-thiogalactopyranoside (IPTG). lac repressor encoded by lacI
   4629..4659    -  promoter       lac promoter: promoter for the E. coli lac operon
   4674..4695    -  protein_bind   CAP binding site: CAP binding activates transcription in the presence of cAMP. E. coli catabolite activator protein
   4708..4800    -  CDS            lacI (fragment): lac repressor; lacI; The lac repressor binds to the lac operator to inhibit transcription in E. coli. This inhibition can be relieved by adding lactose or isopropyl-β-D-thiogalactopyranoside (IPTG).
   4983..5571    -  rep_origin     ori: high-copy-number ColE1/pMB1/pBR322/pUC origin of replication
   5742..6602    -  CDS            AmpR: β-lactamase; bla; confers resistance to ampicillin, carbenicillin, and related antibiotics
   6603..6707    -  promoter       AmpR promoter: bla
   6766..6818    -  misc_feature   bom (fragment): basis of mobility region from pBR322
>Addgene plasmid #222986 | pBEL3012 | addgene full sequence | sequence record 444262 | Addgene NGS Result
AGGCGTTTTGCGCTGCTTCGCGATGTACGGGCCAGATATACGCGTTGACATTGATTATTGACTAGTTATT
AATAGTAATCAATTACGGGGTCATTAGTTCATAGCCCATATATGGAGTTCCGCGTTACATAACTTACGGT
AAATGGCCCGCCTGGCTGACCGCCCAACGACCCCCGCCCATTGACGTCAATAATGACGTATGTTCCCATA
GTAACGCCAATAGGGACTTTCCATTGACGTCAATGGGTGGAGTATTTACGGTAAACTGCCCACTTGGCAG
TACATCAAGTGTATCATATGCCAAGTACGCCCCCTATTGACGTCAATGACGGTAAATGGCCCGCCTGGCA
TTATGCCCAGTACATGACCTTATGGGACTTTCCTACTTGGCAGTACATCTACGTATTAGTCATCGCTATT
ACCATGGTGATGCGGTTTTGGCAGTACATCAATGGGCGTGGATAGCGGTTTGACTCACGGGGATTTCCAA
GTCTCCACCCCATTGACGTCAATGGGAGTTTGTTTTGGCACCAAAATCAACGGGACTTTCCAAAATGTCG
TAACAACTCCGCCCCATTGACGCAAATGGGCGGTAGGCGTGTACGGTGGGAGGTCTATATAAGCAGAGCT
CGTTTAGTGAACCGTCAGATCGCCTGGAGACGCCATCCACGCTGTTTTGACCTCCATAGAAGACACCGGG
ACCGATCCAGCCTCCGGACTCTAGAGGATCGAACCCTTGGATCTCTAGCGAATTCCCTCTAGACACAGAC
GCTCACCATGATATCCATGCTTGTATTTCTTCCTTTTGTGATATGCGATAGACTACTAAGACTTAAACAT
AAGGATAGCCAATATGTCACCAATAATAATGGAATTCTGAAGCTCGACTTTCCATTGAGCAAAGGAGAAG
AACTTTTCACTGGAGTTGTCCCAATTCTTGTTGAATTAGATGGTGATGTTAATGGGCACAAATTTTCTGT
CCGTGGAGAGGGTGAAGGTGATGCTACAAACGGAAAACTCACCCTTAAATTTATTTGCACTACTGGAAAA
CTACCTGTTCCGTGGCCAACACTTGTCACTACTCTGACCTATGGTGTTCAATGCTTTTCCCGTTATCCGG
ATCACATGAAACGGCATGACTTTTTCAAGAGTGCCATGCCCGAAGGTTATGTACAGGAACGCACTATATC
TTTCAAAGATGACGGGACCTACAAGACGCGTGCTGAAGTCAAGTTTGAAGGTGATACCCTTGTTAATCGT
ATCGAGTTAAAGGGTATTGATTTTAAAGAAGATGGAAACATTCTTGGACACAAACTCGAGTACAACTTTA
ACTCACACAATGTATACATCACGGCAGACAAACAAAAGAATGGAATCAAAGCTAACTTCAAAATTCGCCA
CAACGTTGAAGATGGTTCCGTTCAACTAGCAGACCATTATCAACAAAATACTCCAATTGGCGATGGCCCT
GTCCTTTTACCAGACAACCATTACCTGTCGACACAATCTGTCCTTTCGAAAGATCCCAACGAAAAGCGTG
ACCACATGGTCCTTCTTGAGTTTGTAACTGCTGCTGGGATTACACATGGCATGGATGAGCTCTACAAATG
AGCGGCCGCTCGAGGCCGGCAAGGCCGGATCCCCCGACCTCGACAAGGGTTCGATCCCTACCGGTTAGTA
ATGAGTTTGATATCTCGACAATCAACCTCTGGATTACAAAATTTGTGAAAGATTGACTGGTATTCTTAAC
TATGTTGCTCCTTTTACGCTATGTGGATACGCTGCTTTAATGCCTTTGTATCATGCTATTGCTTCCCGTA
TGGCTTTCATTTTCTCCTCCTTGTATAAATCCTGGTTGCTGTCTCTTTATGAGGAGTTGTGGCCCGTTGT
CAGGCAACGTGGCGTGGTGTGCACTGTGTTTGCTGACGCAACCCCCACTGGTTGGGGCATTGCCACCACC
TGTCAGCTCCTTTCCGGGACTTTCGCTTTCCCCCTCCCTATTGCCACGGCGGAACTCATCGCCGCCTGCC
TTGCCCGCTGCTGGACAGGGGCTCGGCTGTTGGGCACTGACAATTCCGTGGTGTTGTCGGGGAAGCTGAC
GTCCTTTCCATGGCTGCTCGCCTGTGTTGCCACCTGGATTCTGCGCGGGACGTCCTTCTGCTACGTCCCT
TCGGCCCTCAATCCAGCGGACCTTCCTTCCCGCGGCCTGCTGCCGGCTCTGCGGCCTCTTCCGCGTCTTC
GCCTTCGCCCTCAGACGAGTCGGATCTCCCTTTGGGCCGCCTCCCCGCCTGGAACGGGGGAGGCTAACTG
AAACACGGAAGGAGACAATACCGGAAGGAACCCGCGCTATGACGGCAATAAAAAGACAGAATAAAACGCA
CGGGTGTTGGGTCGTTTGTTCATAAACGCGGGGTTCGGTCCCAGGGCTGGCACTCTGTCGATACCCCACC
GAGACCCCATTGGGGCCAATACGCCCGCGTTTCTTCCTTTTCCCCACCCCACCCCCCAAGTTCGGGTGAA
GGCCCAGGGCTCGCAGCCAACGTCGGGGCGGCAGGCCCTGCCATAGCAGATCTGCGCAGCTGGGGCTCTA
GGGGGTATCCCC
[124 nt withheld, positions 2603-2726]
C
[91 nt withheld, positions 2728-2818]
A
[49 nt withheld, positions 2820-2868]
CCTTTGACGTTGGAGTCCACGTTCTTT
[37 nt withheld, positions 2896-2932]
ACCCTATCTCGGTCTATTCTTTTGATTTATAAGGGATTTTGCCGATTTCGGCCTATTGGTTAAAAAATGA
GCTGATTTAACAAAAATTTAACGCGAATTAATTCTGTGGAATGTGTGTCAGTTAGGGTGTGGAAAGTCCC
CAGGCTCCCCAGCAGGCAGAAGTATGCAAAGCATGCATCTCAATTAGTCAGCAACCAGGTGTGGAAAGTC
CCCAGGCTCCCCAGCAGGCAGAAGTATGCAAAGCATGCATCTCAATTAGTCAGCAACCATAGTCCCGCCC
CTAACTCCGCCCATCCCGCCCCTAACTCCGCCCAGTTCCGCCCATTCTCCGCCCCATGGCTGACTAATTT
TTTTTATTTATGCAGAGGCCGAGGCCGCCTCTGCCTCTGAGCTATTCCAGAAGTAGTGAGGAGGCTTTTT
TGGAGGCCTAGGCTTTTGCAAAAAGCTCCCGGGAGCTTGTATATCCATTTTCGGATCTGATCAAGAGACA
GGATGAGGATCGTTTCGCATGATTGAACAAGATGGATTGCACGCAGGTTCTCCGGCCGCTTGGGTGGAGA
GGCTATTCGGCTATGACTGGGCACAACAGACAATCGGCTGCTCTGATGCCGCCGTGTTCCGGCTGTCAGC
GCAGGGGCGCCCGGTTCTTTTTGTCAAGACCGACCTGTCCGGTGCCCTGAATGAACTGCAGGACGAGGCA
GCGCGGCTATCGTGGCTGGCCACGACGGGCGTTCCTTGCGCAGCTGTGCTCGACGTTGTCACTGAAGCGG
GAAGGGACTGGCTGCTATTGGGCGAAGTGCCGGGGCAGGATCTCCTGTCATCTCACCTTGCTCCTGCCGA
GAAAGTATCCATCATGGCTGATGCAATGCGGCGGCTGCATACGCTTGATCCGGCTACCTGCCCATTCGAC
CACCAAGCGAAACATCGCATCGAGCGAGCACGTACTCGGATGGAAGCCGGTCTTGTCGATCAGGATGATC
TGGACGAAGAGCATCAGGGGCTCGCGCCAGCCGAACTGTTCGCCAGGCTCAAGGCGCGCATGCCCGACGG
CGAGGATCTCGTCGTGACCCATGGCGATGCCTGCTTGCCGAATATCATGGTGGAAAATGGCCGCTTTTCT
GGATTCATCGACTGTGGCCGGCTGGGTGTGGCGGACCGCTATCAGGACATAGCGTTGGCTACCCGTGATA
TTGCTGAAGAGCTTGGCGGCGAATGGGCTGACCGCTTCCTCGTGCTTTACGGTATCGCCGCTCCCGATTC
GCAGCGCATCGCCTTCTATCGCCTTCTTGACGAGTTCTTCTGAGCGGGACTCTGGGGTTCGCGAAATGAC
CGACCAAGCGACGCCCAACCTGCCATCACGAGATTTCGATTCCACCGCCGCCTTCTATGAAAGGTTGGGC
TTCGGAATCGTTTTCCGGGACGCCGGCTGGATGATCCTCCAGCGCGGGGATCTCATGCTGGAGTTCTTCG
CCCACCCCAACTTGTTTATTGCAGCTTATAATGGTTACAAATAAAGCAATAGCATCACAAATTTCACAAA
TAAAGCATTTTTTTCACTGCATTCTAGTTGTGGTTTGTCCAAACTCATCAATGTATCTTATCATGTCTGT
ATACCGTCGACCTCTAGCTAGAGCTTGGCGTAATCATGGTCATAGCTGTTTCCTGTGTGAAATTGTTATC
CGCTCACAATTCCACACAACATACGAGCCGGAAGCATAAAGTGTAAAGCCTGGGGTGCCTAATGAGTGAG
CTAACTCACATTAATTGCGTTGCGCTCACTGCCCGCTTTCCAGTCGGGAAACCTGTCGTGCCAGCTGCAT
TAATGAATCGGCCAACGCGCGGGGAGAGGCGGTTTGCGTATTGGGCGCTCTTCCGCTTCCTCGCTCACTG
ACTCGCTGCGCTCGGTCGTTCGGCTGCGGCGAGCGGTATCAGCTCACTCAAAGGCGGTAATACGGTTATC
CACAGAATCAGGGGATAACGCAGGAAAGAACATGTGAGCAAAAGGCCAGCAAAAGGCCAGGAACCGTAAA
AAGGCCGCGTTGCTGGCGTTTTTCCATAGGCTCCGCCCCCCTGACGAGCATCACAAAAATCGACGCTCAA
GTCAGAGGTGGCGAAACCCGACAGGACTATAAAGATACCAGGCGTTTCCCCCTGGAAGCTCCCTCGTGCG
CTCTCCTGTTCCGACCCTGCCGCTTACCGGATACCTGTCCGCCTTTCTCCCTTCGGGAAGCGTGGCGCTT
TCTCATAGCTCACGCTGTAGGTATCTCAGTTCGGTGTAGGTCGTTCGCTCCAAGCTGGGCTGTGTGCACG
AACCCCCCGTTCAGCCCGACCGCTGCGCCTTATCCGGTAACTATCGTCTTGAGTCCAACCCGGTAAGACA
CGACTTATCGCCACTGGCAGCAGCCACTGGTAACAGGATTAGCAGAGCGAGGTATGTAGGCGGTGCTACA
GAGTTCTTGAAGTGGTGGCCTAACTACGGCTACACTAGAAGAACAGTATTTGGTATCTGCGCTCTGCTGA
AGCCAGTTACCTTCGGAAAAAGAGTTGGTAGCTCTTGATCCGGCAAACAAACCACCGCTGGTAGCGGTGG
TTTTTTTGTTTGCAAGCAGCAGATTACGCGCAGAAAAAAAGGATCTCAAGAAGATCCTTTGATCTTTTCT
ACGGGGTCTGACGCTCAGTGGAACGAAAACTCACGTTAAGGGATTTTGGTCATGAGATTATCAAAAAGGA
TCTTCACCTAGATCCTTTTAAATTAAAAATGAAGTTTTAAATCAATCTAAAGTATATATGAGTAAACTTG
GTCTGACAGTTACCAATGCTTAATCAGTGAGGCACCTATCTCAGCGATCTGTCTATTTCGTTCATCCATA
GTTGCCTGACTCCCCGTCGTGTAGATAACTACGATACGGGAGGGCTTACCATCTGGCCCCAGTGCTGCAA
TGATACCGCGAGACCCACGCTCACCGGCTCCAGATTTATCAGCAATAAACCAGCCAGCCGGAAGGGCCGA
GCGCAGAAGTGGTCCTGCAACTTTATCCGCCTCCATCCAGTCTATTAATTGTTGCCGGGAAGCTAGAGTA
AGTAGTTCGCCAGTTAATAGTTTGCGCAACGTTGTTGCCATTGCTACAGGCATCGTGGTGTCACGCTCGT
CGTTTGGTATGGCTTCATTCAGCTCCGGTTCCCAACGATCAAGGCGAGTTACATGATCCCCCATGTTGTG
CAAAAAAGCGGTTAGCTCCTTCGGTCCTCCGATCGTTGTCAGAAGTAAGTTGGCCGCAGTGTTATCACTC
ATGGTTATGGCAGCACTGCATAATTCTCTTACTGTCATGCCATCCGTAAGATGCTTTTCTGTGACTGGTG
AGTACTCAACCAAGTCATTCTGAGAATAGTGTATGCGGCGACCGAGTTGCTCTTGCCCGGCGTCAATACG
GGATAATACCGCGCCACATAGCAGAACTTTAAAAGTGCTCATCATTGGAAAACGTTCTTCGGGGCGAAAA
CTCTCAAGGATCTTACCGCTGTTGAGATCCAGTTCGATGTAACCCACTCGTGCACCCAACTGATCTTCAG
CATCTTTTACTTTCACCAGCGTTTCTGGGTGAGCAAAAACAGGAAGGCAAAATGCCGCAAAAAAGGGAAT
AAGGGCGACACGGAAATGTTGAATACTCATACTCTTCCTTTTTCAATATTATTGAAGCATTTATCAGGGT
TATTGTCTCATGAGCGGATACATATTTGAATGTATTTAGAAAAATAAACAAATAGGGGTTCCGCGCACAT
TTCCCCGAAAAGTGCCACCTGACGTCGACGGATCGGGAGATCTCCCGATCCCCTATGGTGCACTCTCAGT
ACAATCTGCTCTGATGCCGCATAGTTAAGCCAGTATCTGCTCCCTGCTTGTGTGTTGGAGGTCGCTGAGT
AGTGCGCGAGCAAAATTTAAGCTACAACAAGGCAAGGCTTGACCGACAATTGCATGAAGAATCTGCTTAG
GGTT
